Addgene plasmid #182428: pET41c-PhTET2
Purpose: Expresses P. horikoshii tetrahedral aminopeptidase 2 (TET2) in E. coli
Depositing lab: Bruno Franzetti. Depositing organization: Institut de Biologie Structurale. Publication: Functional control of a 0.5 MDa TET aminopeptidase by a flexible loop revealed by MAS NMR. Gauto DF, Macek P, Malinverni D, Fraga H, Paloni M, Sucec I, Hessel A, Bustamante JP, Barducci A, Schanda P. Nat Commun. 2022 Apr 8;13(1):1927. doi: 10.1038/s41467-022-29423-0. PubMed 35395851.
Backbone
  Vector backbone: pET41c
  Backbone size w/o insert (bp): 5186
  Total vector size (bp): 6248
  Vector type: Bacterial Expression
Growth in bacteria
  Bacterial resistance: Kanamycin, 50 μg/mL
  Growth temperature: 37°C
  Growth strain: DH5alpha
  Copy number: Unknown
Gene/Insert
  Gene/Insert name: Tetrahedral aminopeptidase TET2 from P. hirokoshii (alt name: UniProtKB - O59196)
  Species: Pyrococcus horikoshii
  Insert size (bp): 1062
Resource information
  A portion of this plasmid was derived from a plasmid made by: The plasmid originates from Bruno Franzetti, Institut de Biologie Structurale Grenoble.
Terms and licenses: Academic/Nonprofit Terms; Industry Terms: Not Available to Industry
Depositor comments: Please visit https://www.biorxiv.org/content/10.1101/2021.06.29.450317v2 for bioRxiv preprint.
How to cite: pET41c-PhTET2 was a gift from Bruno Franzetti (Addgene plasmid # 182428 ; http://n2t.net/addgene:182428 ; RRID:Addgene_182428)
