[The description below was written by a language model from this plasmid's Addgene catalogue record and pLannotate feature annotations shown in this document.]
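Description:
pET41c-PhTET2 is a bacterial expression plasmid built on the pET41c backbone for producing the tetrahedral aminopeptidase TET2 of the hyperthermophilic archaeon Pyrococcus horikoshii in E. coli. The plasmid is about 6.2 kb and is selected with kanamycin through an aph(3')-Ia KanR gene. It replicates from a ColE1/pMB1-type origin accompanied by the bom region and the rop gene, which in pBR322-derived backbones restrains copy number; the catalogue entry itself lists copy number as unknown. An f1 origin is also present, along with short tetracycline-resistance remnants that are non-functional backbone leftovers.

The roughly 1.06 kb TET2 coding sequence (annotated as frvX) sits directly downstream of a T7 promoter, a lac operator and the T7 gene 10 ribosome binding site, and the cassette is closed by a T7 terminator. A plasmid-borne lacI gene with its own promoter supplies lac repressor, so transcription is held off until an inducer such as IPTG is added in a host that provides T7 RNA polymerase. The open reading frame begins just after the RBS, and no GST fusion partner, normally a feature of pET41 vectors, is annotated, suggesting the enzyme is made without an N-terminal tag. A His-tag fragment lies downstream of the insert, but the record does not state whether it is translated in frame with TET2. The encoded enzyme is a leucine-preferring aminopeptidase that degrades oligopeptides to single amino acids and forms a large assembly of about 0.5 MDa. The associated work used it for magic-angle-spinning NMR studies of how a flexible loop controls its function, so the plasmid is suited to recombinant production for structural and mechanistic studies.
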