Features (pLannotate 1.2.2; 19 found; start..end, strand, type, name):
     69..92      +  CDS            9xHis (fragment): 9xHis affinity tag
    118..161     +  CDS            SET1 (fragment): solubility-enhancement tag derived from T7 phage gene 10B
    169..216     +  terminator     T7 terminator: transcription terminator for bacteriophage T7 RNA polymerase
    253..681     +  rep_origin     f1 ori (sequence partly withheld): f1 bacteriophage origin of replication; arrow indicates direction of (+) strand synthesis
    734..791     +  promoter       AmpR promoter (fragment): bla
    800..1615    -  CDS            KanR: aminoglycoside phosphotransferase; aph(3')-Ia; confers resistance to kanamycin in bacteria or G418 (Geneticin®) in eukaryotes
   1737..2325    +  rep_origin     ori: high-copy-number ColE1/pMB1/pBR322/pUC origin of replication
   2511..2650    -  misc_feature   bom: basis of mobility region from pBR322
   2752..2943    -  CDS            rop: Rop protein, which maintains plasmids at low copy number; rop
   2960..3340    +  CDS            YPB1_ECOLX: Protein predicted: Swiss-Prot protein existence level 4. From Escherichia coli.
   3402..3466    -  CDS            TcR (fragment): tetracycline efflux protein; tet; confers resistance to tetracycline
   3481..3502    -  protein_bind   CAP binding site: CAP binding activates transcription in the presence of cAMP. E. coli catabolite activator protein
   3515..4597    -  CDS            lacI: lac repressor; lacI; The lac repressor binds to the lac operator to inhibit transcription in E. coli. This inhibition can be relieved by adding lactose or isopropyl-β-D-thiogalactopyranoside (IPTG).
   4598..4675    -  promoter       lacI promoter: lacI
   4683..4962    -  CDS            TcR (fragment): tetracycline efflux protein; tet; confers resistance to tetracycline
   4988..5006    +  promoter       T7 promoter: promoter for bacteriophage T7 RNA polymerase
   5007..5031    +  protein_bind   lac operator: The lac repressor binds to the lac operator to inhibit transcription in E. coli. This inhibition can be relieved by adding lactose or isopropyl-β-D-thiogalactopyranoside (IPTG). lac repressor encoded by lacI
   5046..5068    +  RBS            RBS: efficient ribosome binding site from bacteriophage T7 gene 10 (Olins and Rangwala, 1989)
   5076..6134    +  CDS            frvX: TET_PYRHO - Experimental evidence at protein level: Swiss-Prot protein existence level 1. Functions as an aminopeptidase, with a clear preference for leucine as the N-terminal amino acid. However, can also cleave moderately long polypeptide substrates of various compositions in a fairly unspecific manner. Has neither carboxypeptidase nor endoproteolytic activities, and it is devoid of N-terminal deblocking activity. Is involved in protein degradation, performing degradation of oligopeptides produced by the proteasome into single amino acids. From Pyrococcus horikoshii (strain ATCC 700860 / DSM
>Addgene plasmid #182428 | pET41c-PhTET2 | addgene full sequence | sequence record 376453 | Addgene NGS Result
CGAATTCTGTACAGGCCTTGGCGCGCCTGCAGGCGAGCTCCGTCGACAAGCTTGCGGCCGCACTCGAGCA
CCACCACCACCACCACCACCACTAATTGATTAATACCTAGGCTGCTAAACAAAGCCCGAAAGGAAGCTGA
GTTGGCTGCTGCCACCGCTGAGCAATAACTAGCATAACCCCTTGGGGCCTCTAAACGGGTCTTGAGGGGT
TTTTTGCTGAAAGGAGGAACTATATCCGGATTGGCGAATGGG
[124 nt withheld, positions 253-376]
C
[91 nt withheld, positions 378-468]
A
[49 nt withheld, positions 470-518]
CCTTTGACGTTGGAGTCCACGTTCTTT
[37 nt withheld, positions 546-582]
ACCCTATCTCGGTCTATTCTTTTGATTTATAAGGGATTTTGCCGATTTCGGCCTATTGGTTAAAAAATGA
GCTGATTTAACAAAAATTTAACGCGAATTTTAACAAAATATTAACGCTTACAATTTAGGTGGCACTTTTC
GGGGAAATGTGCGCGGAACCCCTATTTGTTTATTTTTCTAAATACATTCAAATATGTATCCGCTCATGAA
TTAATTCTTAGAAAAACTCATCGAGCATCAAATGAAACTGCAATTTATTCATATCAGGATTATCAATACC
ATATTTTTGAAAAAGCCGTTTCTGTAATGAAGGAGAAAACTCACCGAGGCAGTTCCATAGGATGGCAAGA
TCCTGGTATCGGTCTGCGATTCCGACTCGTCCAACATCAATACAACCTATTAATTTCCCCTCGTCAAAAA
TAAGGTTATCAAGTGAGAAATCACCATGAGTGACGACTGAATCCGGTGAGAATGGCAAAAGTTTATGCAT
TTCTTTCCAGACTTGTTCAACAGGCCAGCCATTACGCTCGTCATCAAAATCACTCGCATCAACCAAACCG
TTATTCATTCGTGATTGCGCCTGAGCGAGACGAAATACGCGATCGCTGTTAAAAGGACAATTACAAACAG
GAATCGAATGCAACCGGCGCAGGAACACTGCCAGCGCATCAACAATATTTTCACCTGAATCAGGATATTC
TTCTAATACCTGGAATGCTGTTTTCCCGGGGATCGCAGTGGTGAGTAACCATGCATCATCAGGAGTACGG
ATAAAATGCTTGATGGTCGGAAGAGGCATAAATTCCGTCAGCCAGTTTAGTCTGACCATCTCATCTGTAA
CATCATTGGCAACGCTACCTTTGCCATGTTTCAGAAACAACTCTGGCGCATCGGGCTTCCCATACAATCG
ATAGATTGTCGCACCTGATTGCCCGACATTATCGCGAGCCCATTTATACCCATATAAATCAGCATCCATG
TTGGAATTTAATCGCGGCCTAGAGCAAGACGTTTCCCGTTGAATATGGCTCATAACACCCCTTGTATTAC
TGTTTATGTAAGCAGACAGTTTTATTGTTCATGACCAAAATCCCTTAACGTGAGTTTTCGTTCCACTGAG
CGTCAGACCCCGTAGAAAAGATCAAAGGATCTTCTTGAGATCCTTTTTTTCTGCGCGTAATCTGCTGCTT
GCAAACAAAAAAACCACCGCTACCAGCGGTGGTTTGTTTGCCGGATCAAGAGCTACCAACTCTTTTTCCG
AAGGTAACTGGCTTCAGCAGAGCGCAGATACCAAATACTGTCCTTCTAGTGTAGCCGTAGTTAGGCCACC
ACTTCAAGAACTCTGTAGCACCGCCTACATACCTCGCTCTGCTAATCCTGTTACCAGTGGCTGCTGCCAG
TGGCGATAAGTCGTGTCTTACCGGGTTGGACTCAAGACGATAGTTACCGGATAAGGCGCAGCGGTCGGGC
TGAACGGGGGGTTCGTGCACACAGCCCAGCTTGGAGCGAACGACCTACACCGAACTGAGATACCTACAGC
GTGAGCTATGAGAAAGCGCCACGCTTCCCGAAGGGAGAAAGGCGGACAGGTATCCGGTAAGCGGCAGGGT
CGGAACAGGAGAGCGCACGAGGGAGCTTCCAGGGGGAAACGCCTGGTATCTTTATAGTCCTGTCGGGTTT
CGCCACCTCTGACTTGAGCGTCGATTTTTGTGATGCTCGTCAGGGGGGCGGAGCCTATGGAAAAACGCCA
GCAACGCGGCCTTTTTACGGTTCCTGGCCTTTTGCTGGCCTTTTGCTCACATGTTCTTTCCTGCGTTATC
CCCTGATTCTGTGGATAACCGTATTACCGCCTTTGAGTGAGCTGATACCGCTCGCCGCAGCCGAACGACC
GAGCGCAGCGAGTCAGTGAGCGAGGAAGCGGAAGAGCGCCTGATGCGGTATTTTCTCCTTACGCATCTGT
GCGGTATTTCACACCGCAATGGTGCACTCTCAGTACAATCTGCTCTGATGCCGCATAGTTAAGCCAGTAT
ACACTCCGCTATCGCTACGTGACTGGGTCATGGCTGCGCCCCGACACCCGCCAACACCCGCTGACGCGCC
CTGACGGGCTTGTCTGCTCCCGGCATCCGCTTACAGACAAGCTGTGACCGTCTCCGGGAGCTGCATGTGT
CAGAGGTTTTCACCGTCATCACCGAAACGCGCGAGGCAGCTGCGGTAAAGCTCATCAGCGTGGTCGTGAA
GCGATTCACAGATGTCTGCCTGTTCATCCGCGTCCAGCTCGTTGAGTTTCTCCAGAAGCGTTAATGTCTG
GCTTCTGATAAAGCGGGCCATGTTAAGGGCGGTTTTTTCCTGTTTGGTCACTGATGCCTCCGTGTAAGGG
GGATTTCTGTTCATGGGGGTAATGATACCGATGAAACGAGAGAGGATGCTCACGATACGGGTTACTGATG
ATGAACATGCCCGGTTACTGGAACGTTGTGAGGGTAAACAACTGGCGGTATGGATGCGGCGGGACCAGAG
AAAAATCACTCAGGGTCAATGCCAGCGCTTCGTTAATACAGATGTAGGTGTTCCACAGGGTAGCCAGCAG
CATCCTGCGATGCAGATCCGGAACATAATGGTGCAGGGCGCTGACTTCCGCGTTTCCAGACTTTACGAAA
CACGGAAACCGAAGACCATTCATGTTGTTGCTCAGGTCGCAGACGTTTTGCAGCAGCAGTCGCTTCACGT
TCGCTCGCGTATCGGTGATTCATTCTGCTAACCAGTAAGGCAACCCCGCCAGCCTAGCCGGGTCCTCAAC
GACAGGAGCACGATCATGCTAGTCATGCCCCGCGCCCACCGGAAGGAGCTGACTGGGTTGAAGGCTCTCA
AGGGCATCGGTCGAGATCCCGGTGCCTAATGAGTGAGCTAACTTACATTAATTGCGTTGCGCTCACTGCC
CGCTTTCCAGTCGGGAAACCTGTCGTGCCAGCTGCATTAATGAATCGGCCAACGCGCGGGGAGAGGCGGT
TTGCGTATTGGGCGCCAGGGTGGTTTTTCTTTTCACCAGTGAGACGGGCAACAGCTGATTGCCCTTCACC
GCCTGGCCCTGAGAGAGTTGCAGCAAGCGGTCCACGCTGGTTTGCCCCAGCAGGCGAAAATCCTGTTTGA
TGGTGGTTAACGGCGGGATATAACATGAGCTGTCTTCGGTATCGTCGTATCCCACTACCGAGATGTCCGC
ACCAACGCGCAGCCCGGACTCGGTAATGGCGCGCATTGCGCCCAGCGCCATCTGATCGTTGGCAACCAGC
ATCGCAGTGGGAACGATGCCCTCATTCAGCATTTGCATGGTTTGTTGAAAACCGGACATGGCACTCCAGT
CGCCTTCCCGTTCCGCTATCGGCTGAATTTGATTGCGAGTGAGATATTTATGCCAGCCAGCCAGACGCAG
ACGCGCCGAGACAGAACTTAATGGGCCCGCTAACAGCGCGATTTGCTGGTGACCCAATGCGACCAGATGC
TCCACGCCCAGTCGCGTACCGTCTTCATGGGAGAAAATAATACTGTTGATGGGTGTCTGGTCAGAGACAT
CAAGAAATAACGCCGGAACATTAGTGCAGGCAGCTTCCACAGCAATGGCATCCTGGTCATCCAGCGGATA
GTTAATGATCAGCCCACTGACGCGTTGCGCGAGAAGATTGTGCACCGCCGCTTTACAGGCTTCGACGCCG
CTTCGTTCTACCATCGACACCACCACGCTGGCACCCAGTTGATCGGCGCGAGATTTAATCGCCGCGACAA
TTTGCGACGGCGCGTGCAGGGCCAGACTGGAGGTGGCAACGCCAATCAGCAACGACTGTTTGCCCGCCAG
TTGTTGTGCCACGCGGTTGGGAATGTAATTCAGCTCCGCCATCGCCGCTTCCACTTTTTCCCGCGTTTTC
GCAGAAACGTGGCTGGCCTGGTTCACCACGCGGGAAACGGTCTGATAAGAGACACCGGCATACTCTGCGA
CATCGTATAACGTTACTGGTTTCACATTCACCACCCTGAATTGACTCTCTTCCGGGCGCTATCATGCCAT
ACCGCGAAAGGTTTTGCGCCATTCGATGGTGTCCGGGATCTCGACGCTCTCCCTTATGCGACTCCTGCAT
TAGGAAGCAGCCCAGTAGTAGGTTGAGGCCGTTGAGCACCGCCGCCGCAAGGAATGGTGCATGCAAGGAG
ATGGCGCCCAACAGTCCCCCGGCCACGGGGCCTGCCACCATACCCACGCCGAAACAAGCGCTCATGAGCC
CGAAGTGGCGAGCCCGATCTTCCCCATCGGTGATGTCGGCGATATAGGCGCCAGCAACCGCACCTGTGGC
GCCGGTGATGCCGGCCACGATGCGTCCGGCGTAGAGGATCGAGATCGATCTCGATCCCGCGAAATTAATA
CGACTCACTATAGGGGAATTGTGAGCGGATAACAATTCCCCTCTAGAAATAATTTTGTTTAACTTTAAGA
AGGAGATATACATATGGAGGTGAGGAATATGGTGGACTACGAGCTTTTAAAAAAGGTAGTTGAAGCCCCT
GGAGTTTCTGGGTATGAATTCTTGGGGATTAGGGATGTTGTTATAGAGGAGATCAAGGACTATGTAGATG
AAGTTAAGGTTGACAAGCTGGGAAACGTTATAGCTCACAAGAAGGGAGAAGGGCCAAAAGTTATGATAGC
GGCCCACATGGATCAGATAGGGTTGATGGTTACTCACATAGAGAAGAACGGATTCTTAAGAGTTGCTCCG
ATTGGAGGAGTCGATCCAAAAACTCTGATAGCTCAAAGGTTTAAGGTCTGGATTGATAAAGGTAAGTTCA
TTTATGGAGTTGGCGCATCGGTACCGCCTCACATTCAGAAGCCAGAGGACAGGAAGAAGGCCCCTGATTG
GGATCAGATATTTATAGACATAGGTGCTGAAAGCAAGGAAGAAGCTGAGGATATGGGAGTTAAGATCGGG
ACGGTAATTACGTGGGATGGAAGATTGGAAAGGTTAGGTAAGCATAGGTTCGTAAGTATAGCTTTTGATG
ATAGAATTGCAGTATATACGATACTGGAAGTTGCCAAGCAGCTTAAGGATGCTAAGGCTGATGTATACTT
CGTTGCCACTGTTCAGGAGGAGGTAGGACTTAGAGGTGCTAGAACGTCAGCATTTGGAATCGAACCCGAT
TATGGCTTTGCGATTGATGTTACTATAGCAGCAGACATTCCAGGAACGCCAGAGCACAAGCAAGTAACCC
ACTTGGGAAAGGGAACTGCGATAAAGATAATGGATCGCTCGGTTATATGCCATCCAACGATAGTAAGATG
GTTGGAGGAATTGGCGAAGAAGCATGAGATACCATACCAGCTTGAGATCCTCTTAGGTGGAGGAACGGAT
GCCGGAGCGATCCACTTAACAAAAGCAGGTGTTCCAACTGGAGCATTAAGCGTTCCAGCTAGGTATATTC
ACTCTAACACTGAAGTCGTTGATGAAAGAGACGTTGACGCAACGGTTGAGCTAATGACTAAAGCCCTTGA
AAACATCCATGAGCTTAAGATCTAAACGTTTATTTACCTCTTATTTTTACCATATTTCTGGTGAATTCAT
AATGAGGGTTATTAAGGAATGGAATGTAAAAATTAAGCTAGTAAGGACCAAAAGAGGCGGGATC
